Addgene plasmid #57541: mGeos2-VEL-Calnexin-N-14
Purpose: Localization: Endoplasmic Reticulum, Excitation: 503 / 569, Emission: 514 / 581
Depositing lab: Michael Davidson. Depositing organization: Florida State University, Tallahassee.
Backbone
  Vector backbone: mGeos2-VEL-N1
  Backbone size w/o insert (bp): 4750
  Vector type: Mammalian Expression
  Selectable markers: Neomycin (select with G418)
Growth in bacteria
  Bacterial resistance: Kanamycin, 50 μg/mL
  Growth temperature: 37°C
  Growth strain: DH5alpha
  Copy number: High Copy
Gene/Insert
  Gene/Insert name: Calnexin (alt name: NM_001746.3)
  Species: H. sapiens (human)
  Mutation: I474N in Calnexin
  Entrez Gene: CANX (a.k.a. CNX, IP90, P90)
  Promoter: CMV
  Tag / fusion protein: mGeos2-VEL (C terminal on backbone)
  Cloning method: Unknown
  Sequencing primers: 5′ CMV-F; 3′ SV40pA-R
Terms and licenses: Academic/Nonprofit Terms; Industry Terms
Depositor comments: . Excitation = 503 / 569; Emission = 514 / 581
How to cite: mGeos2-VEL-Calnexin-N-14 was a gift from Michael Davidson (Addgene plasmid # 57541 ; http://n2t.net/addgene:57541 ; RRID:Addgene_57541)
