[The description below was written by a language model from this plasmid's Addgene catalogue record and pLannotate feature annotations shown in this document.]
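Description:
mGeos2-VEL-Calnexin-N-14 is a mammalian expression plasmid built on the mGeos2-VEL-N1 backbone, an N1-style fluorescent protein fusion vector. It places human calnexin (CANX) upstream of, and in frame with, the mGeos2-VEL fluorescent protein, so the tag sits at the C terminus of calnexin. The fusion is driven by the human cytomegalovirus immediate early enhancer and promoter and terminated by an SV40 polyadenylation signal. The record notes an I474N substitution in the calnexin coding sequence. The sequenced plasmid is 6,457 nt.

Automated annotation labels the fluorescent protein reading frame as Skylan-NS, a reversibly photoswitchable mEos3.1 derivative. This most likely reflects the nearest match in the annotation database to a closely related Eos-family protein, and the catalogue name mGeos2-VEL should be taken as its identity. The depositor lists excitation at 503 / 569 nm and emission at 514 / 581 nm. Several short annotated fragments (RSF ori, large T antigen, ble, bGH poly(A)) appear to be partial similarity hits rather than functional elements.

Propagation in E. coli relies on a high-copy ColE1/pUC-type origin, and an f1 origin is also present. A single Tn5 aminoglycoside phosphotransferase gene (NeoR/KanR) is preceded by both a bacterial promoter and the SV40 early promoter and followed by an HSV TK polyadenylation signal. It therefore confers kanamycin resistance in bacteria and G418 resistance in transfected mammalian cells.

Calnexin is an endoplasmic reticulum chaperone involved in glycoprotein folding and quality control. The stated purpose of the construct is accordingly to label the endoplasmic reticulum for fluorescence imaging.
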