Features (pLannotate 1.2.2; 16 found; start..end, strand, type, name):
      1..51      +  rep_origin     RSF ori (fragment): Plasmids containing the RSF 1030 origin of replication can be propagated in E. coli cells that contain additional plasmids with compatible origins.
    119..422     +  enhancer       CMV enhancer: human cytomegalovirus immediate early enhancer
    423..626     +  promoter       CMV promoter: human cytomegalovirus (CMV) immediate early promoter
    649..676     +  misc_feature   MCS (fragment): multiple cloning site
    683..2458    +  CDS            CANX: CALX_HUMAN - Experimental evidence at protein level: Swiss-Prot protein existence level 1. Calcium-binding protein that interacts with newly synthesized glycoproteins in the endoplasmic reticulum. It may act in assisting protein assembly and/or in the retention within the ER of unassembled protein subunits. It seems to play a major role in the quality control apparatus of the ER by the retention of incorrectly folded proteins. Associated with partial T-cell antigen receptor complexes that escape the ER of immature thymocytes, it may function as a signaling complex regulating thymocyte maturati
   2501..3181    +  CDS            Skylan-NS: truly monomeric reversibly photoswitchable fluorescent protein, suitable for nonlinear structured illumination microscopy (Zhang et al., 2016) mEos3.1 derivative that eliminates the green-to-red conversion
   3197..3280    +  CDS            large T antigen (fragment): large T antigen from SV40 (simian virus 40)
   3303..3424    +  polyA_signal   SV40 poly(A) signal: SV40 polyadenylation signal
   3458..3886    -  rep_origin     f1 ori (sequence partly withheld): f1 bacteriophage origin of replication; arrow indicates direction of (+) strand synthesis
   3913..4017    +  promoter       AmpR promoter: bla
   4019..4376    +  promoter       SV40 promoter: SV40 enhancer and early promoter
   4411..5205    +  CDS            NeoR/KanR: aminoglycoside phosphotransferase from Tn5; aph(3')-II (or nptII); confers resistance to neomycin, kanamycin, and G418 (Geneticin®)
   5226..5378    +  CDS            ble (fragment): BLE_KLEPN - Experimental evidence at protein level: Swiss-Prot protein existence level 1. Binding protein with a strong affinity to the bleomycin family of antibiotics. Binds to CL990; an antimitotic-antibiotic compound. From Klebsiella pneumoniae.
   5437..5484    +  polyA_signal   HSV TK poly(A) signal: herpes simplex virus thymidine kinase polyadenylation signal (Cole and Stacy, 1985)
   5575..5591    -  polyA_signal   bGH poly(A) signal (fragment): bovine growth hormone polyadenylation signal
   5813..6401    +  rep_origin     ori: high-copy-number ColE1/pMB1/pBR322/pUC origin of replication
>Addgene plasmid #57541 | mGeos2-VEL-Calnexin-N-14 | addgene full sequence | sequence record 218615 | Addgene NGS Result
CATGTTCTTTCCTGCGTTATCCCCTGATTCTGTGGATAACCGTATTACCGCCATGCATTAGTTATTAATA
GTAATCAATTACGGGGTCATTAGTTCATAGCCCATATATGGAGTTCCGCGTTACATAACTTACGGTAAAT
GGCCCGCCTGGCTGACCGCCCAACGACCCCCGCCCATTGACGTCAATAATGACGTATGTTCCCATAGTAA
CGCCAATAGGGACTTTCCATTGACGTCAATGGGTGGAGTATTTACGGTAAACTGCCCACTTGGCAGTACA
TCAAGTGTATCATATGCCAAGTACGCCCCCTATTGACGTCAATGACGGTAAATGGCCCGCCTGGCATTAT
GCCCAGTACATGACCTTATGGGACTTTCCTACTTGGCAGTACATCTACGTATTAGTCATCGCTATTACCA
TGGTGATGCGGTTTTGGCAGTACATCAATGGGCGTGGATAGCGGTTTGACTCACGGGGATTTCCAAGTCT
CCACCCCATTGACGTCAATGGGAGTTTGTTTTGGCACCAAAATCAACGGGACTTTCCAAAATGTCGTAAC
AACTCCGCCCCATTGACGCAAATGGGCGGTAGGCGTGTACGGTGGGAGGTCTATATAAGCAGAGCTGGTT
TAGTGAACCGTCAGATCCGCTAGCGCTACCGGACTCAGATCTCGAGACCGCCATGGAAGGGAAGTGGTTG
CTGTGTATGTTACTGGTGCTTGGAACTGCTATTGTTGAGGCTCATGATGGACATGATGATGATGTGATTG
ATATTGAGGATGACCTTGACGATGTCATTGAAGAGGTAGAAGACTCAAAACCAGATACCACTGCTCCTCC
TTCATCTCCCAAGGTTACTTACAAAGCTCCAGTTCCAACAGGGGAAGTATATTTTGCTGATTCTTTTGAC
AGAGGAACTCTGTCAGGGTGGATTTTATCCAAAGCCAAGAAAGACGATACCGATGATGAAATTGCCAAAT
ATGATGGAAAGTGGGAGGTAGAGGAAATGAAGGAGTCAAAGCTTCCAGGTGATAAAGGACTTGTGTTGAT
GTCTCGGGCCAAGCATCATGCCATCTCTGCTAAACTGAACAAGCCCTTCCTGTTTGACACCAAGCCTCTC
ATTGTTCAGTATGAGGTTAATTTCCAAAATGGAATAGAATGTGGTGGTGCCTATGTGAAACTGCTTTCTA
AAACACCAGAACTCAACCTGGATCAGTTCCATGACAAGACCCCTTATACGATTATGTTTGGTCCAGATAA
ATGTGGAGAGGACTATAAACTGCACTTCATCTTCCGACACAAAAACCCCAAAACGGGTATCTATGAAGAA
AAACATGCTAAGAGGCCAGATGCAGATCTGAAGACCTATTTTACTGATAAGAAAACACATCTTTACACAC
TAATCTTGAATCCAGATAATAGTTTTGAAATACTGGTTGACCAATCTGTGGTGAATAGTGGAAATCTGCT
CAATGACATGACTCCTCCTGTAAATCCTTCACGTGAAATTGAGGACCCAGAAGACCGGAAGCCCGAGGAT
TGGGATGAAAGACCAAAAATCCCAGATCCAGAAGCTGTCAAGCCAGATGACTGGGATGAAGATGCCCCTG
CTAAGATTCCAGATGAAGAGGCCACAAAACCCGAAGGCTGGTTAGATGATGAGCCTGAGTACGTACCTGA
TCCAGACGCAGAGAAACCTGAGGATTGGGATGAAGACATGGATGGAGAATGGGAGGCTCCTCAGATTGCC
AACCCTAGATGTGAGTCAGCTCCTGGATGTGGTGTCTGGCAGCGACCTGTGATTGACAACCCCAATTATA
AAGGCAAATGGAAGCCTCCTATGATTGACAATCCCAGTTACCAGGGAATCTGGAAACCCAGGAAAATACC
AAATCCAGATTTCTTTGAAGATCTGGAACCTTTCAGAATGACTCCTTTTAGTGCTATTGGTTTGGAGCTG
TGGTCCATGACCTCTGACATTTTTTTTGACAACTTTATCATTTGTGCTGATCGAAGAATAGTTGATGATT
GGGCCAATGATGGATGGGGCCTGAAGAAAGCTGCTGATGGGGCTGCTGAGCCAGGCGTTGTGGGGCAGAT
GAACGAGGCAGCTGAAGAGCGCCCGTGGCTGTGGGTAGTCTATATTCTAACTGTAGCCCTTCCTGTGTTC
CTGGTTATCCTCTTCTGCTGTTCTGGAAAGAAACAGACCAGTGGTATGGAGTATAAGAAAACTGATGCAC
CTCAACCGGATGTGAAGGAAGAGGAAGAAGAGAAGGAAGAGGAAAAGGACAAGGGAGATGAGGAGGAGGA
AGGAGAAGAGAAACTTGAAGAGAAACAGAAAAGTGATGCTGAAGAAGATGGTGGCACTGTCAGTCAAGAG
GAGGAAGACAGAAAACCTAAAGCAGAGGAGGATGAAATTTTGAACAGATCACCAAGAAACAGAAAGCCAC
GAAGAGAGGGGGGTGCGTCAGGCGGCAGCGGATCTGGACCGGTCGCCACCATGAGTGCGATTAAGCCAGA
CATGAAGATCAAACTCCGTATGGAAGGCAACGTAAACGGGCACCACTTTGTGATCGACGGAGATGGTACA
GGCAAGCCTTTTGAGGGAAAACAGAGTATGGATCTTGAAGTCAAAGAGGGCGGACCTCTGCCTTTTGCCT
TTGATATCCTGACCACTGCATTCCTGTACGGCAACAGGGTATTCGCCAAATATCCAGACAACATACAAGA
CTATTTTAAGCAGTCGTTTCCTAAGGGGTATTCGTGGGAACGAAGCTTGACTTTCGAAGACGGGGGCATT
TGCAACGCCAGAAACGACATAACAATGGAAGGGGACACTTTCTATAATAAAGTTCGATTTTATGGTACCA
ACTTTCCCGCCAATGGTCCAGTTATGCAGAAGAAGACGCTGAAATGGGAGCCCTCCACTGAGAAAATGTA
TGTGCGTGATGGAGTGCTGACGGGTGATGTAGAGATGGCTTTGTTGCTTGAAGGAAATGCCCATTACCGA
TGTGACTTCAGAACTACTTACAAAGCTAAGGAGAAGGGTGTCAAGTTACCAGGCGCCCACTTTGTGGACC
ACTGCATTGAGATTTTAAGCCATGACAAAGATTACAACAAGGTTAAGCTGTATGAGCATGCTGTTGCTCA
TTCTGGATTGCCTGACAATGCCAGACGATAAGCGGCCGCGACTCTAGATCATAATCAGCCATACCACATT
TGTAGAGGTTTTACTTGCTTTAAAAAACCTCCCACACCTCCCCCTGAACCTGAAACATAAAATGAATGCA
ATTGTTGTTGTTAACTTGTTTATTGCAGCTTATAATGGTTACAAATAAAGCAATAGCATCACAAATTTCA
CAAATAAAGCATTTTTTTCACTGCATTCTAGTTGTGGTTTGTCCAAACTCATCAATGTATCTTAAGGCGT
AAATTGTAAGCGTTAATATTTTGTTAAAATTCGCGTTAAATTTTTGTTAAATCAGCTCATTTTTTAACCA
ATAGGCCGAAATCGGCAAAATCCCTTATAAATCAAAAGAATAGACCGAGATAGGGT
[37 nt withheld, positions 3557-3593]
AAAGAACGTGGACTCCAACGTCAAAGG
[49 nt withheld, positions 3621-3669]
T
[91 nt withheld, positions 3671-3761]
G
[124 nt withheld, positions 3763-3886]
CAGGTGGCACTTTTCGGGGAAATGTGCGCGGAACCCCTATTTGTTTATTTTTCTAAATACATTCAAATAT
GTATCCGCTCATGAGACAATAACCCTGATAAATGCTTCAATAATATTGAAAAAGGAAGAGTCCTGAGGCG
GAAAGAACCAGCTGTGGAATGTGTGTCAGTTAGGGTGTGGAAAGTCCCCAGGCTCCCCAGCAGGCAGAAG
TATGCAAAGCATGCATCTCAATTAGTCAGCAACCAGGTGTGGAAAGTCCCCAGGCTCCCCAGCAGGCAGA
AGTATGCAAAGCATGCATCTCAATTAGTCAGCAACCATAGTCCCGCCCCTAACTCCGCCCATCCCGCCCC
TAACTCCGCCCAGTTCCGCCCATTCTCCGCCCCATGGCTGACTAATTTTTTTTATTTATGCAGAGGCCGA
GGCCGCCTCGGCCTCTGAGCTATTCCAGAAGTAGTGAGGAGGCTTTTTTGGAGGCCTAGGCTTTTGCAAA
GATCGATCAAGAGACAGGATGAGGATCGTTTCGCATGATTGAACAAGATGGATTGCACGCAGGTTCTCCG
GCCGCTTGGGTGGAGAGGCTATTCGGCTATGACTGGGCACAACAGACAATCGGCTGCTCTGATGCCGCCG
TGTTCCGGCTGTCAGCGCAGGGGCGCCCGGTTCTTTTTGTCAAGACCGACCTGTCCGGTGCCCTGAATGA
ACTGCAAGACGAGGCAGCGCGGCTATCGTGGCTGGCCACGACGGGCGTTCCTTGCGCAGCTGTGCTCGAC
GTTGTCACTGAAGCGGGAAGGGACTGGCTGCTATTGGGCGAAGTGCCGGGGCAGGATCTCCTGTCATCTC
ACCTTGCTCCTGCCGAGAAAGTATCCATCATGGCTGATGCAATGCGGCGGCTGCATACGCTTGATCCGGC
TACCTGCCCATTCGACCACCAAGCGAAACATCGCATCGAGCGAGCACGTACTCGGATGGAAGCCGGTCTT
GTCGATCAGGATGATCTGGACGAAGAGCATCAGGGGCTCGCGCCAGCCGAACTGTTCGCCAGGCTCAAGG
CGAGCATGCCCGACGGCGAGGATCTCGTCGTGACCCATGGCGATGCCTGCTTGCCGAATATCATGGTGGA
AAATGGCCGCTTTTCTGGATTCATCGACTGTGGCCGGCTGGGTGTGGCGGACCGCTATCAGGACATAGCG
TTGGCTACCCGTGATATTGCTGAAGAGCTTGGCGGCGAATGGGCTGACCGCTTCCTCGTGCTTTACGGTA
TCGCCGCTCCCGATTCGCAGCGCATCGCCTTCTATCGCCTTCTTGACGAGTTCTTCTGAGCGGGACTCTG
GGGTTCGAAATGACCGACCAAGCGACGCCCAACCTGCCATCACGAGATTTCGATTCCACCGCCGCCTTCT
ATGAAAGGTTGGGCTTCGGAATCGTTTTCCGGGACGCCGGCTGGATGATCCTCCAGCGCGGGGATCTCAT
GCTGGAGTTCTTCGCCCACCCTAGGGGGAGGCTAACTGAAACACGGAAGGAGACAATACCGGAAGGAACC
CGCGCTATGACGGCAATAAAAAGACAGAATAAAACGCACGGTGTTGGGTCGTTTGTTCATAAACGCGGGG
TTCGGTCCCAGGGCTGGCACTCTGTCGATACCCCACCGAGACCCCATTGGGGCCAATACGCCCGCGTTTC
TTCCTTTTCCCCACCCCACCCCCCAAGTTCGGGTGAAGGCCCAGGGCTCGCAGCCAACGTCGGGGCGGCA
GGCCCTGCCATAGCCTCAGGTTACTCATATATACTTTAGATTGATTTAAAACTTCATTTTTAATTTAAAA
GGATCTAGGTGAAGATCCTTTTTGATAATCTCATGACCAAAATCCCTTAACGTGAGTTTTCGTTCCACTG
AGCGTCAGACCCCGTAGAAAAGATCAAAGGATCTTCTTGAGATCCTTTTTTTCTGCGCGTAATCTGCTGC
TTGCAAACAAAAAAACCACCGCTACCAGCGGTGGTTTGTTTGCCGGATCAAGAGCTACCAACTCTTTTTC
CGAAGGTAACTGGCTTCAGCAGAGCGCAGATACCAAATACTGTTCTTCTAGTGTAGCCGTAGTTAGGCCA
CCACTTCAAGAACTCTGTAGCACCGCCTACATACCTCGCTCTGCTAATCCTGTTACCAGTGGCTGCTGCC
AGTGGCGATAAGTCGTGTCTTACCGGGTTGGACTCAAGACGATAGTTACCGGATAAGGCGCAGCGGTCGG
GCTGAACGGGGGGTTCGTGCACACAGCCCAGCTTGGAGCGAACGACCTACACCGAACTGAGATACCTACA
GCGTGAGCTATGAGAAAGCGCCACGCTTCCCGAAGGGAGAAAGGCGGACAGGTATCCGGTAAGCGGCAGG
GTCGGAACAGGAGAGCGCACGAGGGAGCTTCCAGGGGGAAACGCCTGGTATCTTTATAGTCCTGTCGGGT
TTCGCCACCTCTGACTTGAGCGTCGATTTTTGTGATGCTCGTCAGGGGGGCGGAGCCTATGGAAAAACGC
CAGCAACGCGGCCTTTTTACGGTTCCTGGCCTTTTGCTGGCCTTTTGCTCA
