>Addgene plasmid #57541 | mGeos2-VEL-Calnexin-N-14 | depositor partial sequence | sequence record 88685 | insert sequence
AGATCCGCTAGCGCTACCGGACTCAGATCTCGAGACCGCCATGGAAGGGAAGTGGTTGCTGTGTATGTTA
CTGGTGCTTGGAACTGCTATTGTTGAGGCTCATGATGGACATGATGATGATGTGATTGATATTGAGGATG
ACCTTGACGATGTCATTGAAGAGGTAGAAGACTCAAAACCAGATACCACTGCTCCTCCTTCATCTCCCAA
GGTTACTTACAAAGCTCCAGTTCCAACAGGGGAAGTATATTTTGCTGATTCTTTTGACAGAGGAACTCTG
TCAGGGTGGATTTTATCCAAAGCCAAGAAAGACGATACCGATGATGAAATTGCCAAATATGATGGAAAGT
GGGAGGTAGAGGAAATGAAGGAGTCAAAGCTTCCAGGTGATAAAGGACTTGTGTTGATGTCTCGGGCCAA
GCATCATGCCATCTCTGCTAAACTGAACAAGCCCTTCCTGTTTGACACCAAGCCTCTCATTGTTCAGTAT
GAGGTTAATTTCCAAAATGGAATAGAATGTGGTGGTGCCTATGTGAAACTGCTTTCTAAAACACCAGAAC
TCAACCTGGATCAGTTCCATGACAAGACCCCTTATACGATTATGTTTGGTCCAGATAAATGTGGAGAGGA
CTATAAACTGCACTTCATCTTCCGACACAAAAACCCCAAAACGGGTATCTATGAAGAAAAACATGCTAAG
AGGCCAGATGCAGATCTGAAGACCTATTTTACTGATAAGAAAACACATCTTTACACACTAATCTTGAATC
CAGATAATAGTTTTGAAATACTGGTTGACCAATCTGTGGTGAATAGTGGAAATCTGCTCAATGACATGAC
TCCTCCTGTAAATCCTTCACGTGAAATTGAGGACCCAGAAGACCGGAAGCCCGAGGATTGGGATGAAAGA
CCAAAAATCCCAGATCCAGAAGCTGTCAAGCCAGATGACTGGGATGAAGATGCCCCTGCTAAGATTCCAG
ATGAAGAGGCCACAAAACCCGAAGGCTGGTTAGATGATGAGCCTGAGTACGTACCTGATCCAGACGCAGA
GAAACCTGAGGATTGGGATGAAGACATGGATGGAGAATGGGAGGCTCCTCAGATTGCCAACCCTAGATGT
GAGTCAGCTCCTGGATGTGGTGTCTGGCAGCGACCTGTGATTGACAACCCCAATTATAAAGGCAAATGGA
AGCCTCCTATGATTGACAATCCCAGTTACCAGGGAATCTGGAAACCCAGGAAAATACCAAATCCAGATTT
CTTTGAAGATCTGGAACCTTTCAGAATGACTCCTTTTAGTGCTATTGGTTTGGAGCTGTGGTCCATGACC
TCTGACATTTTTTTTGACAACTTTATCATTTGTGCTGATCGAAGAATAGTTGATGATTGGGCCAATGATG
GATGGGGCCTGAAGAAAGCTGCTGATGGGGCTGCTGAGCCAGGCGTTGTGGGGCAGATGAACGAGGCAGC
TGAAGAGCGCCCGTGGCTGTGGGTAGTCTATATTCTAACTGTAGCCCTTCCTGTGTTCCTGGTTATCCTC
TTCTGCTGTTCTGGAAAGAAACAGACCAGTGGTATGGAGTATAAGAAAACTGATGCACCTCAACCGGATG
TGAAGGAAGAGGAAGAAGAGAAGGAAGAGGAAAAGGACAAGGGAGATGAGGAGGAGGAAGGAGAAGAGAA
ACTTGAAGAGAAACAGAAAAGTGATGCTGAAGAAGATGGTGGCACTGTCAGTCAAGAGGAGGAAGACAGA
AAACCTAAAGCAGAGGAGGATGAAATTTTGAACAGATCACCAAGAAACAGAAAGCCACGAAGAGAGGGGG
GTGCGTCAGGCGGCAGCGGATCTGGACCGGTCGCCACCATGAGTGCGATTAAGCCAGACATGAAGATCAA
ACTCCGTATGGAAGGCAACGTAAACGGGCACCACTTTGTGATCGACGGAGATGGTACAGGCAAGCCTTTT
GAGGGAAAACAGAGTATGGATCTTGAAGTCAAAGAGGGCGGACCTCTGCCTTTTGCCTTTGATATCCTGA
CCACTGCATTCCTGTACGGCAACAGGGTATTCGCCAAATATCCAGACAACATACAAGACTATTTTAAGCA
GTCGTTTCCTAAGGGGTATTCGTGGGAACGAAGCTTGACTTTCGAAGACGGGGGCATTTGCAACGCCAGA
AACGACATAACAATGGAAGGGGACACTTTCTATAATAAAGTTCGATTTTATGGTACCAACTTTCCCGCCA
ATGGTCCAGTTATGCAGAAGAAGACGCTGAAATGGGAGCCCTCCACTGAGAAAATGTATGTGCGTGATGG
AGTGCTGACGGGTGATGTAGAGATGGCTTTGTTGCTTGAAGGAAATGCCCATTACCGATGTGACTTCAGA
ACTACTTACAAAGCTAAGGAGAAGGGTGTCAAGTTACCAGGCGCCCACTTTGTGGACCACTGCATTGAGA
TTTTAAGCCATGACAAAGATTACAACAAGGTTAAGCTGTATGAGCATGCTGTTGCTCATTCTGGATTGCC
TGACAATGCCAGACGATAAGCGGCCGCGACTCTAGATCATAATCAG
